>Addgene plasmid #47147 | TAL3428 | depositor partial sequence | sequence record 67234 | Insert sequence
ATGGACTACAAAGACCATGACGGTGATTATAAAGATCATGACATCGATTACAAGGATGACGATGACAAGA
TGGCCCCCAAGAAGAAGAGGAAGGTGGGCATTCACCGCGGGGTACCTATGGTGGACTTGAGGACACTCGG
TTATTCGCAACAGCAACAGGAGAAAATCAAGCCTAAGGTCAGGAGCACCGTCGCGCAACACCACGAGGCG
CTTGTGGGGCATGGCTTCACTCATGCGCATATTGTCGCGCTTTCACAGCACCCTGCGGCGCTTGGGACGG
TGGCTGTCAAATACCAAGATATGATTGCGGCCCTGCCCGAAGCCACGCACGAGGCAATTGTAGGGGTCGG
TAAACAGTGGTCGGGAGCGCGAGCACTTGAGGCGCTGCTGACTGTGGCGGGTGAGCTTAGGGGGCCTCCG
CTCCAGCTCGACACCGGGCAGCTGCTGAAGATCGCGAAGAGAGGGGGAGTAACAGCGGTAGAGGCAGTGC
ACGCCTGGCGCAATGCGCTCACCGGGGCCCCCTTGAACCTGACCCCAGACCAGGTAGTCGCAATCGCGTC
ACATGACGGGGGAAAGCAAGCCCTGGAAACCGTGCAAAGGTTGTTGCCGGTCCTTTGTCAAGACCACGGC
CTTACACCGGAGCAAGTCGTGGCCATTGCAAGCAACATCGGTGGCAAACAGGCTCTTGAGACGGTTCAGA
GACTTCTCCCAGTTCTCTGTCAAGCCCACGGGCTGACTCCCGATCAAGTTGTAGCGATTGCGTCGCATGA
CGGAGGGAAACAAGCATTGGAGACTGTCCAACGGCTCCTTCCCGTGTTGTGTCAAGCCCACGGTTTGACG
CCTGCACAAGTGGTCGCCATCGCCAGCCATGATGGCGGTAAGCAGGCGCTGGAAACAGTACAGCGCCTGC
TGCCTGTACTGTGCCAGGATCATGGACTGACCCCAGACCAGGTAGTCGCAATCGCGTCAAACGGAGGGGG
AAAGCAAGCCCTGGAAACCGTGCAAAGGTTGTTGCCGGTCCTTTGTCAAGACCACGGCCTTACACCGGAG
CAAGTCGTGGCCATTGCAAGCAACATCGGTGGCAAACAGGCTCTTGAGACGGTTCAGAGACTTCTCCCAG
TTCTCTGTCAAGCCCACGGGCTGACTCCCGATCAAGTTGTAGCGATTGCGTCGCATGACGGAGGGAAACA
AGCATTGGAGACTGTCCAACGGCTCCTTCCCGTGTTGTGTCAAGCCCACGGTTTGACGCCTGCACAAGTG
GTCGCCATCGCCTCCAATATTGGCGGTAAGCAGGCGCTGGAAACAGTACAGCGCCTGCTGCCTGTACTGT
GCCAGGATCATGGACTGACCCCAGACCAGGTAGTCGCAATCGCGAACAATAATGGGGGAAAGCAAGCCCT
GGAAACCGTGCAAAGGTTGTTGCCGGTCCTTTGTCAAGACCACGGCCTTACACCGGAGCAAGTCGTGGCC
ATTGCAAGCAACATCGGTGGCAAACAGGCTCTTGAGACGGTTCAGAGACTTCTCCCAGTTCTCTGTCAAG
CCCACGGGCTGACTCCCGATCAAGTTGTAGCGATTGCGTCGAACATTGGAGGGAAACAAGCATTGGAGAC
TGTCCAACGGCTCCTTCCCGTGTTGTGTCAAGCCCACGGTTTGACGCCTGCACAAGTGGTCGCCATCGCC
TCCAATATTGGCGGTAAGCAGGCGCTGGAAACAGTACAGCGCCTGCTGCCTGTACTGTGCCAGGATCATG
GACTGACCCCAGACCAGGTAGTCGCAATCGCGAACAATAATGGGGGAAAGCAAGCCCTGGAAACCGTGCA
AAGGTTGTTGCCGGTCCTTTGTCAAGACCACGGCCTTACACCGGAGCAAGTCGTGGCCATTGCAAGCAAT
GGGGGTGGCAAACAGGCTCTTGAGACGGTTCAGAGACTTCTCCCAGTTCTCTGTCAAGCCCACGGGCTGA
CTCCCGATCAAGTTGTAGCGATTGCGAATAACAATGGAGGGAAACAAGCATTGGAGACTGTCCAACGGCT
CCTTCCCGTGTTGTGTCAAGCCCACGGTTTGACGCCTGCACAAGTGGTCGCCATCGCCTCGAATGGCGGC
GGTAAGCAGGCGCTGGAAACAGTACAGCGCCTGCTGCCTGTACTGTGCCAGGATCATGGACTGACACCCG
AACAGGTGGTCGCCATTGCTTCCCACGACGGAGGACGGCCAGCCTTGGAG
