>Addgene plasmid #47147 | TAL3428 | addgene partial sequence | sequence record 68658 | JDS-TALEN-F 5'-TAGGGGTCGGTAAACAGTGG-3'
TGGCGGGTGAGCTTAGGGGGCCTCCGCTCCAGCTCGACACCGGGCAGCTGCTGAAGATCGCGAAGAGAGG
GGGAGTAACAGCGGTAGAGGCAGTGCACGCCTGGCGCAATGCGCTCACCGGGGCCCCCTTGAACCTGACC
CCAGACCAGGTAGTCGCAATCGCGTCACATGACGGGGGAAAGCAAGCCCTGGAAACCGTGCAAAGGTTGT
TGCCGGTCCTTTGTCAAGACCACGGCCTTACACCGGAGCAAGTCGTGGCCATTGCAAGCAACATCGGTGG
CAAACAGGCTCTTGAGACGGTTCAGAGACTTCTCCCAGTTCTCTGTCAAGCCCACGGGCTGACTCCCGAT
CAAGTTGTAGCGATTGCGTCGCATGACGGAGGGAAACAAGCATTGGAGACTGTCCAACGGCTCCTTCCCG
TGTTGTGTCAAGCCCACGGTTTGACGCCTGCACAAGTGGTCGCCATCGCCAGCCATGATGGCGGTAAGCA
GGCGCTGGAAACAGTACAGCGCCTGCTGCCTGTACTGTGCCAGGATCATGGACTGACCCCAGACCAGGTA
GTCGCAATCGCGTCAAACGGAGGGGGAAAGCAAGCCCTGGAAACCGTGCAAAGGTTGTTGCCGGTCCTTT
GTCAAGACCACGGCCTTACACCGGAGCAAGTCGTGGCCATTGCAAGCAACATCGGTGGCAAACAGGCTCT
TGAGACGGTTCAGAGACTTCTCCCAGTTCTCTGTCAAGCCCACGGGCTGACTCCCGATCAAGTTGTAGCG
ATTGCGTCGCATGACGGAGGGAAACAAGCATTGGAGACTGTCCAACGGCTCCTTCCCGTGTTGTGTCAAG
CCCACGGTTTGACGCCTGCACAAGTGGTCGCCATCGCCTCCAATATTGGCGGTAAGCAGGCGCTGGAAAC
A
