[The description below was written by a language model from this plasmid's Addgene catalogue record.]
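Description:
TAL3428 is a TALEN expression plasmid built on the JDS71 backbone, a high-copy, ampicillin-selected vector classed as a mammalian expression plasmid that also supports T7-driven transcription. It encodes the "left" monomer of a TALE nuclease pair directed against the zebrafish eif2a gene (zgc:110460). The roughly 1.4 kb insert is best understood not as eif2a coding sequence but as an engineered array of TAL effector repeats whose order specifies recognition of a particular DNA half-site in that locus. The depositor records the half-site, an 18-nucleotide sequence beginning with the T typical of TALE targets. The array was cloned into the approximately 6.4 kb backbone through BsmBI sites that were destroyed in the process, as is usual for type IIS assembly of repeat arrays into a framework that already supplies the flanking TALE sequences.

The backbone contributes an N-terminal 3X FLAG tag for detection and a C-terminal wild-type FokI nuclease domain, so the expressed product is a FLAG-tagged TALE–FokI fusion. Transcription in mammalian cells is driven by the CMV promoter, and the listed BGH reverse sequencing primer suggests a bovine growth hormone polyadenylation region downstream. The T7 designation suggests that the coding region can also be transcribed in vitro to make mRNA, the usual route for delivering nucleases into zebrafish embryos. Because FokI cleaves only as a dimer, this construct must be used with a matching right-hand TALEN binding the opposite strand across a spacer. The resulting double-strand break is repaired imprecisely, yielding indel mutations that disrupt eif2a. No feature table was provided, so element positions, the replication origin and the partner plasmid are not documented here.
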