Addgene plasmid #47147: TAL3428
Depositing lab: Keith Joung. Depositing organization: Massachusetts General Hospital. Publication: Targeted gene disruption in somatic zebrafish cells using engineered TALENs. Sander JD, Cade L, Khayter C, Reyon D, Peterson RT, Joung JK, Yeh JR. Nat Biotechnol. 2011 Aug 5;29(8):697-8. doi: 10.1038/nbt.1934. PubMed 21822241.
Backbone
  Vector backbone: JDS71
  Backbone manufacturer: Addgene plasmid #32287
  Backbone size w/o insert (bp): 6447
  Vector type: Mammalian Expression ; T7
Growth in bacteria
  Bacterial resistance: Ampicillin, 100 μg/mL
  Growth temperature: 37°C
  Growth strain: XL1 Blue
  Copy number: High Copy
Gene/Insert
  Gene/Insert name: ZebrafishCommunity-eif2a-left (alt name: eif2a)
  Species: D. rerio (zebrafish)
  Insert size (bp): 1430
  Entrez Gene: zgc:110460 (a.k.a. eif2a, im:7145971)
  Promoter: CMV
  Tag / fusion protein: 3X Flag (N terminal on backbone); WT FOKI (C terminal on backbone)
  Cloning method: Restriction Enzyme; 5′ cloning site BsmBI (destroyed during cloning); 3′ cloning site BsmBI (destroyed during cloning)
  Sequencing primers: 5′ CMV-F; 3′ BGH-rev
Terms and licenses: Academic/Nonprofit Terms; Industry Terms: Not Available to Industry
Depositor comments: Target binding site: TCACCTACAGAAAGTGTC It is strongly recommended that users perform a diagnostic digest to verify this plasmid prior to use. For example, a double digest of the plasmid with BamHI and KpnI should result in two bands at 2.3kb and 5.8kb.
How to cite: TAL3428 was a gift from Keith Joung (Addgene plasmid # 47147 ; http://n2t.net/addgene:47147 ; RRID:Addgene_47147)
